Addgene plasmid #149089: pGBW-m4046386
Purpose: Yeast Expression plasmid for SARS-CoV-2 N (nucleocapsid)
Depositing lab: Ginkgo Bioworks & Benjie Chen. Depositing organization: Ginkgo Bioworks.
Backbone
  Vector backbone: AmpR; 2u URA3
  Backbone size w/o insert (bp): 4078
  Vector type: Yeast Expression
  Selectable markers: URA3
Growth in bacteria
  Bacterial resistance: Ampicillin, 100 μg/mL
  Growth temperature: 37°C
  Growth strain: DH5alpha
  Copy number: High Copy
Gene/Insert
  Gene/Insert name: SARS-CoV-2 N (nucleocapsid) (alt names: nucleocapsid phosphoprotein; N protein)
  Species: S. cerevisiae (budding yeast); Severe acute respiratory syndrome coronavirus 2
  Insert size (bp): 1253
  Mutation: Saccharomyces cerevisiae recode 1
  Entrez Gene: N (a.k.a. GU280_gp10)
  Promoter: pGAL1
  Tag / fusion protein: Cleavable thrombin;3xFLAG (C terminal on backbone)
  Cloning method: Unknown
Resource information
  A portion of this plasmid was derived from a plasmid made by: GinkgoBioworks
Depositor comments: NCBI Reference Sequence: YP_009724397.2. Created by gene synthesis with Not1 site. NGS used for QC was performed by Ginkgo and may not fully cover the entire plasmid.
How to cite: pGBW-m4046386 was a gift from Ginkgo Bioworks & Benjie Chen (Addgene plasmid # 149089 ; http://n2t.net/addgene:149089 ; RRID:Addgene_149089)
