[The description below was written by a language model from this plasmid's Addgene catalogue record and pLannotate feature annotations shown in this document.]
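Description:
pGBW-m4046386 is an episomal yeast expression plasmid for producing the SARS-CoV-2 nucleocapsid (N) protein in Saccharomyces cerevisiae. It is an E. coli–yeast shuttle vector. In bacteria it replicates from a high-copy ColE1/pUC-type origin and is selected with ampicillin through a β-lactamase gene, which the annotation places downstream of a cat promoter. In yeast it is maintained by the 2μ origin, which typically gives multiple copies per cell. Yeast selection relies on URA3, which complements uracil auxotrophy and can be counterselected with 5-FOA. Short phage T3 and T7 early terminators and a tonB terminator flank the bacterial modules, presumably insulating them from read-through transcription. A short rop annotation lies next to AmpR, although the catalogue lists the plasmid as high copy.

The payload is a synthetic N open reading frame, recoded for S. cerevisiae codon usage ("recode 1") and based on the NCBI reference protein for the virus. It sits directly downstream of the GAL1 promoter, so expression is regulated by Gal4 and is galactose-inducible. Transcription ends at a CYC1 terminator. The backbone supplies a C-terminal tag described as a thrombin-cleavable 3xFLAG, which would allow immunodetection or affinity capture followed by tag removal. The automated annotation recognises only a short 3xFLAG fragment after the N coding sequence.

The insert was made by gene synthesis with a NotI site, and the cloning method is otherwise unrecorded. The depositor cautions that the sequencing used for quality control may not cover the entire plasmid. The record supports use for inducible expression and purification or detection of N protein in yeast.
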