Features (pLannotate 1.2.2; 14 found; start..end, strand, type, name):
     25..466     +  promoter       GAL1 promoter: S. cerevisiae GAL1; inducible promoter, regulated by Gal4
    478..1734    +  CDS            N: NCAP_SARS2 - Experimental evidence at protein level: Swiss-Prot protein existence level 1. Packages the positive strand viral genome RNA into a helical ribonucleocapsid (RNP) and plays a fundamental role during virion assembly through its interactions with the viral genome and membrane protein M. Plays an important role in enhancing the efficiency of subgenomic viral RNA transcription as well as viral replication (By similarity). May modulate transforming growth factor-beta signaling by binding host smad3 (By similarity). From Severe acute respiratory syndrome coronavirus 2 (2019-nCoV) (SARS-C
   1752..1769    +  CDS            3xFLAG (fragment): three tandem FLAG® epitope tags, followed by an enterokinase cleavage site
   1847..2019    +  terminator     CYC1 terminator (fragment): S. cerevisiae CYC1; transcription terminator for CYC1
   2055..2231    +  promoter       URA3 promoter (fragment): S. cerevisiae URA3
   2232..3035    +  CDS            URA3: orotidine-5'-phosphate decarboxylase, required for uracil biosynthesis; S. cerevisiae URA3; yeast auxotrophic marker, counterselectable with 5-fluoroorotic acid (5-FOA)
   3118..4100    -  rep_origin     2μ ori: yeast 2μ plasmid origin of replication
   4178..4207    +  terminator     T3Te terminator: phage T3 early transcription terminator
   4229..4816    +  rep_origin     ori: high-copy-number ColE1/pMB1/pBR322/pUC origin of replication
   4828..4855    -  terminator     T7Te terminator: phage T7 early transcription terminator
   4879..5070    -  CDS            rop: Rop protein, which maintains plasmids at low copy number; rop
   5071..5931    -  CDS            AmpR: β-lactamase; bla; confers resistance to ampicillin, carbenicillin, and related antibiotics
   5932..6034    -  promoter       cat promoter: promoter of the E. coli cat gene encoding chloramphenicol acetyltransferase
   6035..6066    -  terminator     tonB terminator: bidirectional E. coli tonB-P14 transcription terminator
>Addgene plasmid #149089 | pGBW-m4046386 | addgene full sequence | sequence record 298091 | Ginkgo NGS Result
GCGGCCGCTTGCTATATTGAAGTACGGATTAGAAGCCGCCGAGCGGGCGACAGCCCTCCGACGGAAGACT
CTCCTCCGTGCGTCCTCGTCTTCACCGGTCGCGTTCCTGAAACGCAGATGTGCCTCGCGCCGCACTGCTC
CGAACAATAAAGATTCTACAATACTAGCTTTTATGGTTATGAAGAGGAAAAATTGGCAGTAACCTGGCCC
CACAAACCTTCAAATTAACGAATCAAATTAACAACCATAGGATGATAATGCGATTAGTTTTTTAGCCTTA
TTTCTGGGGTAATTAATCAGCGAAGCGATGATTTTTGATCTATTAACAGATATATAAATGGAAAAGCTGC
ATAACCACTTTAACTAATACTTTCAACATTTTCAGTTTGTATTACTTCTTATTCAAATGTCATAAAAGTA
TCAACAAAAAATTGTTAATATACCTCTATACTTTAACGTCAAGGAGAAAAAACTATAATGTCTGATAATG
GCCCACAGAACCAACGTAACGCACCTAGAATCACCTTCGGTGGTCCATCCGACAGCACTGGTTCAAATCA
AAACGGAGAGAGATCGGGTGCCCGGAGTAAGCAAAGGCGCCCCCAAGGTCTACCGAATAACACAGCTTCT
TGGTTTACTGCTCTTACGCAACACGGTAAAGAAGACTTGAAGTTCCCAAGAGGTCAAGGGGTTCCAATTA
ACACCAACTCCTCTCCAGATGATCAAATAGGTTACTATAGAAGAGCTACTAGACGTATTAGGGGTGGGGA
CGGCAAAATGAAGGATTTATCTCCTAGATGGTACTTTTATTACTTGGGTACCGGTCCAGAAGCTGGATTG
CCTTACGGTGCCAATAAGGACGGTATCATTTGGGTAGCAACTGAAGGTGCTTTAAATACCCCAAAGGACC
ATATCGGTACTAGAAACCCTGCTAATAACGCTGCCATTGTCTTGCAATTACCACAGGGGACAACGTTGCC
AAAGGGTTTCTACGCCGAAGGATCCAGAGGTGGCTCGCAAGCTTCTAGTAGATCATCCTCTCGCAGCAGA
AACTCATCTCGTAACTCCACACCAGGTAGTTCGAGAGGTACCTCTCCAGCGAGAATGGCTGGTAACGGTG
GTGATGCAGCTCTGGCGTTGCTGCTACTCGACAGATTGAATCAATTGGAATCCAAAATGTCTGGTAAGGG
TCAACAACAACAGGGTCAGACTGTGACTAAGAAGTCTGCTGCTGAAGCTTCCAAAAAGCCCCGTCAAAAG
AGAACCGCCACCAAGGCCTATAATGTCACTCAAGCTTTCGGAAGAAGAGGTCCAGAGCAAACGCAAGGTA
ACTTTGGAGATCAAGAATTGATCCGGCAGGGTACCGATTATAAACACTGGCCCCAAATTGCTCAATTCGC
GCCAAGCGCCTCAGCTTTTTTCGGCATGTCAAGAATAGGTATGGAAGTTACTCCATCTGGGACTTGGTTA
ACTTACACTGGTGCAATCAAGTTGGACGATAAAGACCCAAATTTTAAAGACCAAGTTATTCTACTCAACA
AGCATATAGATGCTTACAAAACCTTCCCGCCTACAGAACCCAAGAAAGATAAAAAGAAGAAGGCTGACGA
GACACAAGCATTGCCTCAGCGTCAAAAGAAACAACAAACTGTCACCTTGTTACCAGCAGCTGATCTTGAT
GATTTCTCTAAGCAATTGCAACAATCCATGTCGTCCGCCGACTCTACTCAAGCGCTCGTGCCGAGAGGTT
CTGATTATAAAGATCATGATGGTGATTATAAAGATCATGATATTGATTATAAAGATGATGATGATAAATA
AACAGGCCCCTTTTCCTTTGTCGATATCATGTAATTAGTTATGTCACGCTTACATTCACGCCCTCCTCCC
ACATCCGCTCTAACCGAAAAGGAAGGAGTTAGACAACCTGAAGTCTAGGTCCCTATTTATTTTTTTTAAT
AGTTATGTTAGTATTAAGAACGTTATTTATATTTCAAATTTTTCTTTTTTTTCTGTACAAAGCGGCCGCC
GAACCACTAGTGCACTGCAGTACACGGTTTCCTTGAAATTTTTTTGATTCGGTAATCTCCGAACAGAAGG
AAGAACGAAGGAAGGAGCACAGACTTAGATTGGTATATATACGCATATGTAGTGTTGAAGAAACATGAAA
TTGCCCAGTATTCTTAACCCAACTGCACAGAACAAAAACGTGCAGGAAACGAAGATAAATCATGTCGAAA
GCTACATATAAGGAACGTGCTGCTACTCATCCTAGTCCTGTTGCTGCCAAGCTATTTAATATCATGCACG
AAAAGCAAACAAACTTGTGTGCTTCATTGGATGTTCGTACCACCAAGGAATTACTGGAGTTAGTTGAAGC
ATTAGGTCCCAAAATTTGTTTACTAAAAACACATGTGGATATCTTGACTGATTTTTCCATGGAGGGCACA
GTTAAGCCGCTAAAGGCATTATCCGCCAAGTACAATTTTTTACTCTTCGAGGACAGAAAATTTGCTGACA
TTGGTAATACAGTCAAATTGCAGTACTCTGCGGGTGTATACAGAATAGCAGAATGGGCAGACATTACGAA
TGCACACGGTGTGGTGGGCCCAGGTATTGTTAGCGGTTTGAAGCAGGCGGCAGAAGAAGTAACAAAGGAA
CCTAGAGGCCTTTTGATGTTAGCAGAATTGTCATGCAAGGGCTCCCTATCTACTGGAGAATATACTAAGG
GTACTGTTGACATTGCGAAGAGCGACAAAGATTTTGTTATCGGCTTTATTGCTCAAAGAGACATGGGTGG
AAGAGATGAAGGTTACGATTGGTTGATTATGACACCCGGTGTGGGTTTAGATGACAAGGGAGATGCATTG
GGTCAACAGTATAGAACCGTGGATGATGTGGTTTCTACAGGATCTGACATTATTATTGTTGGAAGAGGAC
TATTTGCAAAGGGAAGGGATGCTAAGGTAGAGGGTGAACGTTACAGAAAAGCAGGCTGGGAAGCATATTT
GAGAAGATGCGGCCAGCAAAACTAAAAAACTGTATTATAAGTAAATGCATGTATACTAAACTCACAAATT
AGAGCTTCAATTTAATTATATCAGTTATTACCCGAGTAACGAAGCATCTGTGCTTCATTTTGTAGAACAA
AAATGCAACGCGAGAGCGCTAATTTTTCAAACAAAGAATCTGAGCTGCATTTTTACAGAACAGAAATGCA
ACGCGAAAGCGCTATTTTACCAACGAAGAATCTGTGCTTCATTTTTGTAAAACAAAAATGCAACGCGAGA
GCGCTAATTTTTCAAACAAAGAATCTGAGCTGCATTTTTACAGAACAGAAATGCAACGCGAGAGCGCTAT
TTTACCAACAAAGAATCTATACTTCTTTTTTGTTCTACAAAAATGCATCCCGAGAGCGCTATTTTTCTAA
CAAAGCATCTTAGATTACTTTTTTTCTCCTTTGTGCGCTCTATAATGCAGTCTCTTGATAACTTTTTGCA
CTGTAGGTCCGTTAAGGTTAGAAGAAGGCTACTTTGGTGTCTATTTTCTCTTCCATAAAAAAAGCCTGAC
TCCACTTCCCGCGTTTACTGATTACTAGCGAAGCTGCGGGTGCATTTTTTCAAGATAAAGGCATCCCCGA
TTATATTCTATACCGATGTGGATTGCGCATACTTTGTGAACAGAAAGTGATAGCGTTGATGATTCTTCAT
TGGTCAGAAAATTATGAACGGTTTCTTCTATTTTGTCTCTATATACTACGTATAGGAAATGTTTACATTT
TCGTATTGTTTTCGATTCACTCTATGAATAGTTCTTACTACAATTTTTTTGTCTAAAGAGTAATACTAGA
GATAAACATAAAAAATGTAGAGGTCGAGTTTAGATGCAAGTTCAAGGAGCGAAAGGTGGATGGGTAGGTT
ATATAGGGATATAGCACAGAGATATATAGCAAAGAGATACTTTTGAGCAATGTTTGTGGAAGCGGTATTC
GCAATATTTTAGTAGCTCGTTACAGTCCGGTGCGTTTTTGGTTTTTTGAAAGTGCGTCATCAGAGCGCTT
TTGGTTTTCAAAAGCGCTCTGAAGTTCCTATACTTTCTAGCTAGAGAATAGGAACTTCCCGAGCGGCCGC
GTGTTACAAGCTTGACTCCAGCGTAACTGGACTGCAATCAACTCACTGGCTCACCTTCACGGGTGGGCCT
TTCTTCGGTAGAAAATCAAAGGATCTTCTTGAGATCCTTTTTTTCTGCGCGTAATCTGCTGCTTGCAAAC
AAAAAAACCACCGCTACCAGCGGTGGTTTGTTTGCCGGATCAAGAGCTACCAACTCTTTTTCCGAGGTAA
CTGGCTTCAGCAGAGCGCAGATACCAAATACTGTTCTTCTAGTGTAGCCGTAGTTAGGCCACCACTTCAA
GAACTCTGTAGCACCGCCTACATACCTCGCTCTGCTAATCCTGTTACCAGTGGCTGCTGCCAGTGGCGAT
AAGTCGTGTCTTACCGGGTTGGACTCAAGACGATAGTTACCGGATAAGGCGCAGCGGTCGGGCTGAACGG
GGGGTTCGTGCACACAGCCCAGCTTGGAGCGAACGACCTACACCGAACTGAGATACCTACAGCGTGAGCT
ATGAGAAAGCGCCACGCTTCCCGAAGGGAGAAAGGCGGACAGGTATCCGGTAAGCGGCAGGGTCGGAACA
GGAGAGCGCACGAGGGAGCTTCCAGGGGTAAACGCCTGGTATCTTTATAGTCCTGTCGGGTTTCGCCACC
TCTGACTTGAGCATCGATTTTTGTGATGCTCGTCAGGGGGGCGGAGCCTATGGAAAAACGCCAGCAACGC
AGAAAGGCCCACCCGAAGGTGAGCCAGGTGATTACATTTGGGCCCTCATCAGAGGTTTTCACCGTCATCA
CCGAAACGCGCGAGGCAGCTGCGGTAAAGCTCATCAGCGTGGTCGTGAAGCGATTCACAGATGTCTGCCT
GTTCATCCGCGTCCAGCTCGTTGAGTTTCTCCAGAAGCGTTAATGTCTGGCTTCTGATAAAGCGGGCCAT
GTTAAGGGCGGTTTTTTCCTGTTTGGTCACTTACCAATGCTTAATCAGTGAGGCACCTATCTCAGCGATC
TGTCTATTTCGTTCATCCATAGTTGCCTGACTCCCCGTCGTGTAGATAACTACGATGCGGGAGGGCTTAC
CATCTGGCCCCAGTGCTGCAATGATACCGCGAGACCCACGCTCACCGGCTCCAGATTTATCAGCAATAAA
CCAGCCAGCCGGGAGGGCCGAGCGCAGAAGTGATCCTGCAACTTTATCCGCCTCCATCCAGTCTATTAAT
TGTTGCCGGGAAGCTAGAGTAAGTAGTTCGCCAGTTAATAGTTTGCGCAACGTTGTTGCCATTGCTACAG
GCATCGTGGTGTCACGCTCGTCGTTTGGTATGGCTTCATTCAGCTCCGGTTCCCAACGATCAAGGCGAGT
TACATGATCCCCCATGTTGTGCAAAAAAGCGGTTAGCTCCTTCGGTCCTCCGATCGTTGCCAGAAGTAAG
TTGGCCGCAGTGTTATCACTCATGGTTATGGCAGCACTGCATAATTCTCTTACTGTCATGCCATCCGTGA
GATGCTTTTCTGTGACTGGTGAGTACTCAACCAAGTCATTCTGAGAATAGTGTATGCGGCGACCGAGTTG
CTCTTGCCCGGCGTCAATACGGGATAATACCGCGCCACATAGCAGAACTTTAAAAGTGCTCATCATTGGA
AAACGTTCTTCGGGGCGTAAACTCTCAAGGATCTTACCGCTGTTGAGATCCAGTTCGATGTAACCCACTC
GTGCACCCAACTGATCTTCAGCATCTTTTACTTTCACCAGCGTTTCTGGGTGAGCAAAAACAGGAAGGCA
AAATGCCGCAAAAAAGGGAATAAGGGCGACACGGAAATGTTGAATACTCATTTTAGCTTCCTTAGCTCCT
GAAAATCTCGATAACTCAAAAAATACGCCCGGTAGTGATCTTATTTCATTATGGTGAAAGTTGGAACCTC
TTACGTGCCGATCAAGTCAAAAGCCTCCGGTCGGAGGCTTTTGACTTTCTGCTATGGAGGTCAGGTATGA
TTTAAATGGTCAGTTAGA
